LOCUS       Exported 725 bp ds-DNA linear SYN 04-JUN-2021
DEFINITION  synthetic linear DNA
ACCESSION   .
VERSION     .
KEYWORDS    p260 pCMV-CRE-M-AR(wt)
SOURCE      synthetic DNA construct
  ORGANISM  synthetic DNA construct
REFERENCE   1 (bases 1 to 725)
  AUTHORS   Kaczmarczyk SJ, Green JE
  TITLE     Induction of cre recombinase activity using modified androgen
            receptor ligand binding domains: a sensitive assay for
            ligand-receptor interactions.
  JOURNAL   Nucleic Acids Res. 2003 Aug 1. 31(15):e86.
  PUBMED    12888538
REFERENCE   2 (bases 1 to 725)
  AUTHORS   .
  TITLE     Direct Submission
  JOURNAL   Exported Jun 4, 2021 from SnapGene Server 1.1.58
            http://www.snapgene.com
FEATURES             Location/Qualifiers
     source          1..725
                     /organism="synthetic DNA construct"
                     /mol_type="other DNA"
     protein_bind    complement(131..164)
                     /label=loxP511
                     /bound_moiety="Cre recombinase"
                     /note="Cre-mediated recombination occurs in the 8-bp core
                     sequence (GTATACAT). loxP511 sites are compatible with each
                     other, but incompatible with wild-type loxP sites."
     intron          386..518
                     /label=chimeric intron
                     /note="chimera between introns from human beta-globin and
                     immunoglobulin heavy chain genes"
ORIGIN
        1 gctccgttta gtgaccgtca gatcgcctgg agacgccatc cacgctgttt tgacctccat
       61 agaagacacc gactctagag gatcccctcg agcggccgcc taggccatgg cgaatttact
      121 gacggtacca ataacttcgt ataatgtata ctatacgaag ttattcgaat tccaaaattt
      181 gcctgcatta ccggtcgatg caacgagtga tgaggttcgc aagaacctga tggacatgtt
      241 cagggatcgc caggcgtttt ctgagcatac ctggaaaatg cttctgtccg tttgccggtc
      301 gtgggcggca tggtgcaagt tgaataaccg gaaatggttt cccgcagaac ctgaagatgt
      361 tcgcgattat cttctatatc tgcaggtaag tatcaaggtt acaagacagg tttaaggaga
      421 ccaatagaaa ctgggcttgt cgagacagag aagactcttg cgtttctgat aggcacctat
      481 tggtcttact gacatccact ttgcctttct ctccacaggc gcgcggtctg gcagtaaaaa
      541 ctatccagca acatttgggc cagctaaaca tgcttcatcg tcggtccggg ctgccacgac
      601 caagtgacag caatgctgtt tcactggtta tgcggcggat ccgaaaagaa aacgttgatg
      661 ccggtgaacg tgcaaaacag gctctagcgt tcgaacgcac tgatttcgac caggttcgtt
      721 cactc
//
