[The description below was written by a language model from this plasmid's Addgene catalogue record and the feature table of its GenBank file.]
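Description:
p260 pCMV-CRE-M-AR(wt) is a mammalian expression plasmid encoding a fusion of Cre recombinase to the ligand-binding domain (LBD) of the wild-type human androgen receptor (AR). It is built on the pCMV-Cre-M (BglII) backbone, is maintained in E. coli as a high-copy plasmid, and is selected with ampicillin. The record lists no mammalian selection marker and does not annotate the bacterial origin. According to the depositor's notes, the AR LBD-coding fragment was excised from an earlier plasmid with BglII and MluI. It was then joined to two backbone fragments of pCMV-CRE-M(BglII) in a three-piece ligation, placing the receptor domain in frame with the Cre-M coding sequence. The plasmid name implies that a CMV promoter drives expression, although the promoter does not appear in the available annotation.

Fusing a steroid receptor LBD to Cre generally makes recombinase activity depend on ligand: the fusion stays inactive until hormone binds, after which it can act on lox-flanked targets. The associated publication title describes this use, with modified AR LBDs employed to induce Cre activity as a sensitive assay for ligand-receptor interactions. This wild-type version would be expected to respond to androgens and presumably serves as the reference for modified LBD variants.

The sequence record held for this plasmid covers only 725 bp. It annotates just two features: a loxP511 site, a variant lox site that recombines with other loxP511 sites but not with wild-type loxP, and a chimeric β-globin/immunoglobulin heavy chain intron, a part commonly placed upstream of a coding region to improve expression. The role of the loxP511 site in this construct is not stated, and the Cre-AR coding region itself is not covered by the annotation.
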