Addgene plasmid #12494: p260 pCMV-CRE-M-AR(wt)
Depositing lab: Jeffrey Green. Depositing organization: National Cancer Institute (NCI). Publication: Induction of cre recombinase activity using modified androgen receptor ligand binding domains: a sensitive assay for ligand-receptor interactions. Kaczmarczyk SJ, Green JE. Nucleic Acids Res. 2003 Aug 1. 31(15):e86. 10.1093/nar/gng087 PubMed 12888538.
Backbone
  Vector backbone: pCMV-Cre-M (BglII)
  Vector type: Mammalian Expression, Cre/Lox
Growth in bacteria
  Bacterial resistance: Ampicillin, 100 μg/mL
  Growth temperature: 37°C
  Growth strain: DH5alpha
  Copy number: High Copy
Gene/Insert
  Gene/Insert name: CRE-M AR (alt name: androgen receptor)
  Species: H. sapiens (human)
  Mutation: CRE-M and AR ligand binding domain
  Entrez Gene: AR (a.k.a. AIS, AR8, DHTR, HUMARA, HYSP1, KD, NR3C4, SBMA, SMAX1, TFM)
  Cloning method: Restriction Enzyme; 5′ cloning site See map (unknown if destroyed); 3′ cloning site See map (unknown if destroyed)
  Sequencing primers: 5′ na
Terms and licenses: Academic/Nonprofit Terms; Industry Terms: Not Available to Industry
Depositor comments: To generate a fusion gene consisting of cre recombinase and the AR LBD, plasmid p258 was digested with BglII and MluI and the hAR fragment coding for LBD was isolated. This fragment was cloned into pCMV-CRE-M(BglII) by digesting two separate aliquots of pCMV-CRE-M(BglII) with ScaI/BglII or with ScaI/MluI. The ligation of these three fragments resulted in the generation of pCMV-CRE-M-AR(wt).
How to cite: p260 pCMV-CRE-M-AR(wt) was a gift from Jeffrey Green (Addgene plasmid # 12494 ; http://n2t.net/addgene:12494 ; RRID:Addgene_12494)
